Addgene plasmid #54222: mEmerald-PCNA-19-NLS-4
Purpose: Localization: Nucleus, Excitation: 487, Emission: 509
Depositing lab: Michael Davidson. Depositing organization: Florida State University, Tallahassee. Publication: G2 phase chromatin lacks determinants of replication timing. Lu J, Li F, Murphy CS, Davidson MW, Gilbert DM. J Cell Biol. 2010 Jun 14;189(6):967-80. doi: 10.1083/jcb.201002002. Epub 2010 Jun 7. PubMed 20530209.
Backbone
  Vector backbone: mEmerald
  Backbone size w/o insert (bp): 4750
  Vector type: Mammalian Expression
  Selectable markers: Neomycin (select with G418)
Growth in bacteria
  Bacterial resistance: Kanamycin, 50 μg/mL
  Growth temperature: 37°C
  Growth strain: DH5alpha
  Copy number: High Copy
Gene/Insert
  Gene/Insert name: PCNA-19 NLS (alt names: Human Proliferating Cell Nuclear Antigen; NM_002592.2)
  Species: H. sapiens (human)
  Entrez Gene: PCNA (a.k.a. ATLD2)
  Promoter: CMV
  Tag / fusion protein: mEmerald (N terminal on backbone); SV40NLS (N terminal on backbone)
  Cloning method: Unknown
  Sequencing primers: 5′ CMV-F; 3′ SV40pA-R
Terms and licenses: Academic/Nonprofit Terms; Industry Terms
Depositor comments: Human Proliferating Cell Nuclear Antigen + SV40 NLS. Excitation = 487; Emission = 509. Localization data: Nucleus
How to cite: mEmerald-PCNA-19-NLS-4 was a gift from Michael Davidson (Addgene plasmid # 54222 ; http://n2t.net/addgene:54222 ; RRID:Addgene_54222)
