[The description below was written by a language model from this plasmid's Addgene catalogue record.]
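Description:
mEmerald-PCNA-19-NLS-4 is a mammalian expression plasmid that produces human proliferating cell nuclear antigen (PCNA) fused to the green fluorescent protein mEmerald. It is built on an mEmerald fluorescent-protein backbone of about 4.75 kb without the insert. The plasmid is propagated in E. coli as a high-copy plasmid under kanamycin selection. A neomycin resistance marker allows G418 selection of transfected mammalian cells. The record does not include a feature table, so the replication origin and the exact arrangement of the marker cassette are not documented here.

Expression is driven by the CMV promoter, a strong constitutive promoter in most mammalian cell lines, and the listed 3′ sequencing primer implies that an SV40 polyadenylation signal follows the coding region. Both mEmerald and an SV40 nuclear localization signal are recorded as N-terminal elements supplied by the backbone, so PCNA sits at the C-terminal end of the fusion. The numbers in the name probably denote linker lengths between the fusion components, but the record does not explain them. The SV40 NLS promotes nuclear import of the fusion, consistent with the recorded nuclear localization. mEmerald is an enhanced monomeric GFP variant, listed here with excitation at 487 nm and emission at 509 nm.

PCNA is the sliding clamp of the DNA replication machinery and concentrates at sites of active synthesis, so fluorescent PCNA fusions are widely used as live-cell markers of the nucleus and replication foci. The associated publication concerns replication timing and chromatin state across the cell cycle, which fits use of this construct for imaging S-phase progression.
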