>Addgene plasmid #54222 | mEmerald-PCNA-19-NLS-4 | depositor partial sequence | sequence record 84367 | insert sequence
ACGGTCAGATCCGCTAGCCACCATGGCTTCGTGGGGCTCCCCGAAGAAGAAGCGCAAAGTACTGGTACCG
GTCGCCACCATGGTGAGCAAGGGCGAGGAGCTGTTCACCGGGGTGGTGCCCATCCTGGTCGAGCTGGACG
GCGACGTAAACGGCCACAAGTTCAGCGTGTCCGGCGAGGGCGAGGGCGATGCCACCTACGGCAAGCTGAC
CCTGAAGTTCATCTGCACCACCGGCAAGCTGCCCGTGCCCTGGCCCACCCTCGTGACCACCTTGACCTAC
GGCGTGCAGTGCTTCGCCCGCTACCCCGACCACATGAAGCAGCACGACTTCTTCAAGTCCGCCATGCCCG
AAGGCTACGTCCAGGAGCGCACCATCTTCTTCAAGGACGACGGCAACTACAAGACCCGCGCCGAGGTGAA
GTTCGAGGGCGACACCCTGGTGAACCGCATCGAGCTGAAGGGCATCGACTTCAAGGAGGACGGCAACATC
CTGGGGCACAAGCTGGAGTACAACTACAACAGCCACAAGGTCTATATCACCGCCGACAAGCAGAAGAACG
GCATCAAGGTGAACTTCAAGACCCGCCACAACATCGAGGACGGCAGCGTGCAGCTCGCCGACCACTACCA
GCAGAACACCCCCATCGGCGACGGCCCCGTGCTGCTGCCCGACAACCACTACCTGAGCACCCAGTCCAAG
CTGAGCAAAGACCCCAACGAGAAGCGCGATCACATGGTCCTGCTGGAGTTCGTGACCGCCGCCGGGATCA
CTCTCGGCATGGACGAGCTGTACAAGTCCGGAGAAGGGCAAGGGCAAGGGCAAGGGCCGGGCCGCGGCTA
CGCGTATCGATCCATGTTCGAGGCGCGCCTGGTCCAGGGCTCCATCCTCAAGAAGGTGTTGGAGGCACTC
AAGGACCTCATCAACGAGGCCTGCTGGGATATTAGCTCCAGCGGTGTAAACCTGCAGAGCATGGACTCGT
CCCACGTCTCTTTGGTGCAGCTCACCCTGCGGTCTGAGGGCTTCGACACCTACCGCTGCGACCGCAACCT
GGCCATGGGCGTGAACCTCACCAGTATGTCCAAAATACTAAAATGCGCCGGCAATGAAGATATCATTACA
CTAAGGGCCGAAGATAACGCGGATACCTTGGCGCTAGTATTTGAAGCACCAAACCAGGAGAAAGTTTCAG
ACTATGAAATGAAGTTGATGGATTTAGATGTTGAACAACTTGGAATTCCAGAACAGGAGTACAGCTGTGT
AGTAAAGATGCCTTCTGGTGAATTTGCACGTATATGCCGAGATCTCAGCCATATTGGAGATGCTGTTGTA
ATTTCCTGTGCAAAAGACGGAGTGAAATTTTCTGCAAGTGGAGAACTTGGAAATGGAAACATTAAATTGT
CACAGACAAGTAATGTCGATAAAGAGGAGGAAGCTGTTACCATAGAGATGAATGAACCAGTTCAACTAAC
TTTTGCACTGAGGTACCTGAACTTCTTTACAAAAGCCACTCCACTCTCTTCAACGGTGACACTCAGTATG
TCTGCAGATGTACCCCTTGTTGTAGAGTATAAAATTGCGGATATGGGACACTTAAAATACTACTTGGCTC
CCAAGATCGAGGATGAAGAAGGATCTTAGGGATCCACCGGATCTAGATAACTGATCATAATCAGCCATAC
CA
