>Addgene plasmid #54222 | mEmerald-PCNA-19-NLS-4 | addgene partial sequence | sequence record 88973 | EGFP-C 5'-CATGGTCCTGCTGGAGTTCGTG-3'
CTCGGCATGGACGAGCTGTACAAGTCCGGAGAAGGGCAAGGGCAAGGGCAAGGGCCGGGCCGCGGCTACG
CGTATCGATCCATGTTCGAGGCGCGCCTGGTCCAGGGCTCCATCCTCAAGAAGGTGTTGGAGGCACTCAA
GGACCTCATCAACGAGGCCTGCTGGGATATTAGCTCCAGCGGTGTAAACCTGCAGAGCATGGACTCGTCC
CACGTCTCTTTGGTGCAGCTCACCCTGCGGTCTGAGGGCTTCGACACCTACCGCTGCGACCGCAACCTGG
CCATGGGCGTGAACCTCACCAGTATGTCCAAAATACTAAAATGCGCCGGCAATGAAGATATCATTACACT
AAGGGCCGAAGATAACGCGGATACCTTGGCGCTAGTATTTGAAGCACCAAACCAGGAGAAAGTTTCAGAC
TATGAAATGAAGTTGATGGATTTAGATGTTGAACAACTTGGAATTCCAGAACAGGAGTACAGCTGTGTAG
TAAAGATGCCTTCTGGTGAATTTGCACGTATATGCCGAGATCTCAGCCATATTGGAGATGCTGTTGTAAT
TTCCTGTGCAAAAGACGGAGTGAAATTTTCTGCAAGTGGAGAACTTGGAAATGGAAACATTAAATTGTCA
CAGACAAGTAATGTCGATAAAGAGGAGGAAGCTGTTACCATAGAGATGAATGAACCAGTTCAACTAACTT
TTGCACTGAGGTACCTGAACTTCTTTACAAAAGCCACTCCACTCTCTTCAACGGTGACACTCAGTATGTC
TGCAGATGTACCCCTTGTTGTAGAGTATAAAATTGCGGATATGGGACACTTAAAATACTACTTGGCTCCC
AAGATCGAGGATGAAGAA
